Addgene plasmid #106118: pLenti_C_Myc_DDK_IRES_Puro_UFD1L
Purpose: Lentiviral expression of UFD1L
Depositing lab: Thomas Tuschl. Depositing organization: Rockefeller University. Publication: The TIA1 RNA-Binding Protein Family Regulates EIF2AK2-Mediated Stress Response and Cell Cycle Progression. Meyer C, Garzia A, Mazzola M, Gerstberger S, Molina H, Tuschl T. Mol Cell. 2018 Feb 15;69(4):622-635.e6. doi: 10.1016/j.molcel.2018.01.011. PubMed 29429924.
Backbone
  Vector backbone: pLenti_C_Myc_DDK_IRES_Puro
  Vector type: Lentiviral
  Selectable markers: Puromycin
Growth in bacteria
  Bacterial resistance: Chloramphenicol, 25 μg/mL
  Growth temperature: 37°C
  Growth strain: NEB Stable
  Copy number: Unknown
Gene/Insert
  Gene/Insert name: UFD1L
  Species: H. sapiens (human)
  Entrez Gene: UFD1 (a.k.a. UFD1L)
  Tag / fusion protein: Myc (C terminal on backbone); DDK (FLAG) (C terminal on backbone)
  Cloning method: Restriction Enzyme; 5′ cloning site unknown (unknown if destroyed); 3′ cloning site unknown (unknown if destroyed)
Terms and licenses: Academic/Nonprofit Terms; Industry Terms: Not Available to Industry
How to cite: pLenti_C_Myc_DDK_IRES_Puro_UFD1L was a gift from Thomas Tuschl (Addgene plasmid # 106118 ; http://n2t.net/addgene:106118 ; RRID:Addgene_106118)
