[The description below was written by a language model from this plasmid's Addgene catalogue record and pLannotate feature annotations shown in this document.]
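Description:
pLenti_C_Myc_DDK_IRES_Puro_UFD1L is an HIV-1-based lentiviral transfer plasmid of about 8.5 kb for expressing human UFD1 (also known as UFD1L) in mammalian cells. In bacteria it replicates from a high-copy ColE1/pUC-type origin and is selected with chloramphenicol through a cat gene driven by the AmpR (bla) promoter. Viral genomic RNA is transcribed from a CMV enhancer/promoter fused to a truncated 5' LTR, an arrangement generally associated with Tat-independent vector designs. This is followed by the Ψ packaging signal with an adjoining gag fragment, the Rev response element for nuclear export of the unspliced genome, and the cPPT/CTS. A second truncated LTR, preceded by a nef-derived fragment, closes the proviral region.

The expression cassette uses an internal CMV enhancer/promoter, with a T7 promoter just downstream, to drive the UFD1 open reading frame. According to the catalogue entry, the protein carries C-terminal Myc and DDK (FLAG) tags supplied by the backbone. The automated annotation picks up only a FLAG-type fragment after the coding sequence and does not call the Myc tag. An EMCV IRES then allows translation of puromycin N-acetyltransferase from the same transcript, so puromycin selection enriches for transduced cells that also express the tagged protein. A single loxP site and a WPRE, which enhances transcript stability and expression, follow the marker. The cloning sites used for the insert are not recorded.

UFD1 partners with VCP and NPLOC4 in ubiquitin-dependent protein degradation. The construct is suited to making stable cell lines expressing epitope-tagged UFD1 for detection or affinity purification, although the record states its purpose only as lentiviral expression of UFD1L.
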