Features (pLannotate 1.2.2; 25 found; start..end, strand, type, name):
     31..83      -  misc_feature   bom (fragment): basis of mobility region from pBR322
    237..616     +  enhancer       CMV enhancer: human cytomegalovirus immediate early enhancer
    617..816     +  promoter       CMV promoter: human cytomegalovirus (CMV) immediate early promoter
    834..1014    +  LTR            5' LTR (truncated): truncated 5' long terminal repeat (LTR) from HIV-1
   1061..1186    +  misc_feature   HIV-1 Ψ: packaging signal of human immunodeficiency virus type 1
   1170..1508    +  CDS            HIV-1 gag (fragment): gag protein from human immunodeficiency virus 1; gag
   1683..1916    +  misc_feature   RRE: The Rev response element (RRE) of HIV-1 allows for Rev-dependent mRNA export from the nucleus to the cytoplasm.
   2293..2393    +  CDS            Rev (fragment): human immunodeficiency virus 1 (HIV-1) Rev protein; rev; enhances nuclear export of unspliced and incompletely spliced viral mRNAs
   2443..2560    +  misc_feature   cPPT/CTS: central polypurine tract and central termination sequence of HIV-1
   2643..3022    +  enhancer       CMV enhancer: human cytomegalovirus immediate early enhancer
   3024..3223    +  promoter       CMV promoter: human cytomegalovirus (CMV) immediate early promoter
   3252..3270    +  promoter       T7 promoter: promoter for bacteriophage T7 RNA polymerase
   3337..4257    +  CDS            UFD1: UFD1_HUMAN - Also known as UFD1L. Experimental evidence at protein level: Swiss-Prot protein existence level 1. Essential component of the ubiquitin-dependent proteolytic pathway which degrades ubiquitin fusion proteins. The ternary complex containing UFD1, VCP and NPLOC4 binds ubiquitinated proteins and is necessary for the export of misfolded proteins from the ER to the cytoplasm, where they are degraded by the proteasome. The NPLOC4-UFD1- VCP complex regulates spindle disassembly at the end of mitosis and is necessary for the formation of a closed nuclear envelope. It may be involved in the
   4324..4348    +  CDS            3xFLAG (fragment): three tandem FLAG® epitope tags
   4492..4954    +  misc_feature   IRES: internal ribosome entry site (IRES) of the encephalomyocarditis virus (EMCV)
   4956..5555    +  CDS            PuroR: puromycin N-acetyltransferase; pac from Streptomyces alboniger; confers resistance to puromycin
   5585..5618    +  protein_bind   loxP: Cre-mediated recombination occurs in the 8-bp core sequence (GCATACAT). Cre recombinase
   5651..5674    +  misc_feature   MCS (fragment): pBluescript multiple cloning site
   5674..6262    +  misc_feature   WPRE: woodchuck hepatitis virus posttranscriptional regulatory element
   6263..6282    +  misc_feature   MCS (fragment): pBluescript multiple cloning site
   6284..6784    +  CDS            nef (fragment): NEF_HV1LA - Experimental evidence at protein level: Swiss-Prot protein existence level 1. Extracellular Nef protein targets CD4(+) T-lymphocytes for apoptosis by interacting with CXCR4 surface receptors. From Human immunodeficiency virus type 1 group M subtype B (isolate Lai) (HIV-1).
   6791..6971    +  LTR            5' LTR (truncated): truncated 5' long terminal repeat (LTR) from HIV-1
   7033..7621    -  rep_origin     ori: high-copy-number ColE1/pMB1/pBR322/pUC origin of replication
   7701..8357    -  CDS            cat: CAT_ECOLX - Experimental evidence at protein level: Swiss-Prot protein existence level 1. This enzyme is an effector of chloramphenicol resistance in bacteria. From Escherichia coli. This protein is used as a marker in many commonly used cloning vectors, such as pACYC184.
   8358..8462    -  promoter       AmpR promoter: bla
>Addgene plasmid #106118 | pLenti_C_Myc_DDK_IRES_Puro_UFD1L | addgene full sequence | sequence record 203455 | Addgene NGS Result
GTCGACGGATCGGGAGATCTCCCGATCCCCTATGGTGCACTCTCAGTACAATCTGCTCTGATGCCGCATA
GTTAAGCCAGTATCTGCTCCCTGCTTGTGTGTTGGAGGTCGCTGAGTAGTGCGCGAGCAAAATTTAAGCT
ACAACAAGGCAAGGCTTGACCGACAATTGCATGAAGAATCTGCTTAGGGTTAGGCGTTTTGCGCTGCTTC
GCGATGTACGGGCCAGATATCGCGTTGACATTGATTATTGACTAGTTATTAATAGTAATCAATTACGGGG
TCATTAGTTCATAGCCCATATATGGAGTTCCGCGTTACATAACTTACGGTAAATGGCCCGCCTGGCTGAC
CGCCCAACGACCCCCGCCCATTGACGTCAATAATGACGTATGTTCCCATAGTAACGCCAATAGGGACTTT
CCATTGACGTCAATGGGTGGAGTATTTACGGTAAACTGCCCACTTGGCAGTACATCAAGTGTATCATATG
CCAAGTACGCCCCCTATTGACGTCAATGACGGTAAATGGCCCGCCTGGCATTATGCCCAGTACATGACCT
TATGGGACTTTCCTACTTGGCAGTACATCTACGTATTAGTCATCGCTATTACCATGGTGATGCGGTTTTG
GCAGTACATCAATGGGCGTGGATAGCGGTTTGACTCACGGGGATTTCCAAGTCTCCACCCCATTGACGTC
AATGGGAGTTTGTTTTGGCACCAAAATCAACGGGACTTTCCAAAATGTCGTAACAACTCCGCCCCATTGA
CGCAAATGGGCGGTAGGCGTGTACGGTGGGAGGTCTATATAAGCAGCGCGTTTTGCCTGTACTGGGTCTC
TCTGGTTAGACCAGATCTGAGCCTGGGAGCTCTCTGGCTAACTAGGGAACCCACTGCTTAAGCCTCAATA
AAGCTTGCCTTGAGTGCTTCAAGTAGTGTGTGCCCGTCTGTTGTGTGACTCTGGTAACTAGAGATCCCTC
AGACCCTTTTAGTCAGTGTGGAAAATCTCTAGCAGTGGCGCCCGAACAGGGACTTGAAAGCGAAAGGGAA
ACCAGAGGAGCTCTCTCGACGCAGGACTCGGCTTGCTGAAGCGCGCACGGCAAGAGGCGAGGGGCGGCGA
CTGGTGAGTACGCCAAAAATTTTGACTAGCGGAGGCTAGAAGGAGAGAGATGGGTGCGAGAGCGTCAGTA
TTAAGCGGGGGAGAATTAGATCGCGATGGGAAAAAATTCGGTTAAGGCCAGGGGGAAAGAAAAAATATAA
ATTAAAACATATAGTATGGGCAAGCAGGGAGCTAGAACGATTCGCAGTTAATCCTGGCCTGTTAGAAACA
TCAGAAGGCTGTAGACAAATACTGGGACAGCTACAACCATCCCTTCAGACAGGATCAGAAGAACTTAGAT
CATTATATAATACAGTAGCAACCCTCTATTGTGTGCATCAAAGGATAGAGATAAAAGACACCAAGGAAGC
TTTAGACAAGATAGAGGAAGAGCAAAACAAAAGTAAGACCACCGCACAGCAAGCGGCCGGCCGCTGATCT
TCAGACCTGGAGGAGGAGATATGAGGGACAATTGGAGAAGTGAATTATATAAATATAAAGTAGTAAAAAT
TGAACCATTAGGAGTAGCACCCACCAAGGCAAAGAGAAGAGTGGTGCAGAGAGAAAAAAGAGCAGTGGGA
ATAGGAGCTTTGTTCCTTGGGTTCTTGGGAGCAGCAGGAAGCACTATGGGCGCAGCGTCAATGACGCTGA
CGGTACAGGCCAGACAATTATTGTCTGGTATAGTGCAGCAGCAGAACAATTTGCTGAGGGCTATTGAGGC
GCAACAGCATCTGTTGCAACTCACAGTCTGGGGCATCAAGCAGCTCCAGGCAAGAATCCTGGCTGTGGAA
AGATACCTAAAGGATCAACAGCTCCTGGGGATTTGGGGTTGCTCTGGAAAACTCATTTGCACCACTGCTG
TGCCTTGGAATGCTAGTTGGAGTAATAAATCTCTGGAACAGATTTGGAATCACACGACCTGGATGGAGTG
GGACAGAGAAATTAACAATTACACAAGCTTAATACACTCCTTAATTGAAGAATCGCAAAACCAGCAAGAA
AAGAATGAACAAGAATTATTGGAATTAGATAAATGGGCAAGTTTGTGGAATTGGTTTAACATAACAAATT
GGCTGTGGTATATAAAATTATTCATAATGATAGTAGGAGGCTTGGTAGGTTTAAGAATAGTTTTTGCTGT
ACTTTCTATAGTGAATAGAGTTAGGCAGGGATATTCACCATTATCGTTTCAGACCCACCTCCCAACCCCG
AGGGGACCCGACAGGCCCGAAGGAATAGAAGAAGAAGGTGGAGAGAGAGACAGAGACAGATCCATTCGAT
TAGTGAACGGATCGGCACTGCGTGCGCCAATTCTGCAGACAAATGGCAGTATTCATCCACAATTTTAAAA
GAAAAGGGGGGATTGGGGGGTACAGTGCAGGGGAAAGAATAGTAGACATAATAGCAACAGACATACAAAC
TAAAGAATTACAAAAACAAATTACAAAAATTCAAAATTTTCGGGTTTATTACAGGGACAGCAGAGATCCA
GTTTGGTTAGTACCGGGCCCGCTCTAGACATGTCCAATATGACCGCCATGTTGACATTGATTATTGACTA
GTTATTAATAGTAATCAATTACGGGGTCATTAGTTCATAGCCCATATATGGAGTTCCGCGTTACATAACT
TACGGTAAATGGCCCGCCTGGCTGACCGCCCAACGACCCCCGCCCATTGACGTCAATAATGACGTATGTT
CCCATAGTAACGCCAATAGGGACTTTCCATTGACGTCAATGGGTGGAGTATTTACGGTAAACTGCCCACT
TGGCAGTACATCAAGTGTATCATATGCCAAGTCCGCCCCCTATTGACGTCAATGACGGTAAATGGCCCGC
CTGGCATTATGCCCAGTACATGACCTTACGGGACTTTCCTACTTGGCAGTACATCTACGTATTAGTCATC
GCTATTACCATGGTGATGCGGTTTTGGCAGTACACCAATGGGCGTGGATAGCGGTTTGACTCACGGGGAT
TTCCAAGTCTCCACCCCATTGACGTCAATGGGAGTTTGTTTTGGCACCAAAATCAACGGGACTTTCCAAA
ATGTCGTAATAACCCCGCCCCGTTGACGCAAATGGGCGGTAGGCGTGTACGGTGGGAGGTCTATATAAGC
AGAGCTCGTTTAGTGAACCGTCAGAATTTTGTAATACGACTCACTATAGGGCGGCCGGGAATTCGTCGAC
TGGATCCGGTACCGAGGAGATCTGCCGCCGCGATCGCCGGCGCGCCATGTTCTCTTTCAACATGTTCGAC
CACCCTATTCCCAGGGTCTTCCAAAACCGCTTCTCCACACAGTACCGCTGCTTCTCTGTGTCCATGCTAG
CAGGGCCTAATGACAGGTCAGATGTGGAGAAAGGAGGGAAGATAATTATGCCACCCTCGGCCCTGGACCA
ACTCAGCCGACTTAACATTACCTATCCCATGCTGTTCAAACTGACCAATAAGAATTCGGACCGCATGACG
CATTGTGGCGTGCTGGAGTTTGTGGCTGATGAGGGCATCTGCTACCTCCCACACTGGATGATGCAGAACT
TACTCTTGGAAGAAGGCGGCCTGGTCCAGGTGGAGAGCGTCAACCTTCAAGTGGCCACCTACTCCAAATT
CCAACCTCAGAGCCCTGACTTCCTGGACATCACCAACCCCAAAGCCGTATTAGAAAACGCACTTAGGAAC
TTTGCCTGTCTGACCACCGGGGATGTGATTGCCATCAACTATAATGAAAAGATCTACGAACTGCGTGTGA
TGGAGACCAAACCCGACAAGGCAGTGTCCATCATTGAGTGTGACATGAACGTGGACTTTGATGCTCCCCT
GGGCTACAAAGAACCCGAAAGACAAGTCCAGCATGAGGAGTCGACAGAAGGTGAAGCCGACCACAGTGGC
TATGCTGGAGAGCTGGGCTTCCGCGCTTTCTCTGGATCTGGCAATAGACTGGATGGAAAGAAGAAAGGGG
TAGAGCCCAGCCCCTCCCCAATCAAGCCTGGAGATATTAAAAGAGGAATTCCCAATTATGAATTTAAACT
TGGTAAGATAACTTTCATCAGAAATTCACGTCCCCTTGTCAAAAAGGTTGAAGAGGATGAAGCTGGAGGC
AGATTCGTCGCTTTCTCTGGAGAAGGACAGTCATTGCGTAAAAAGGGAAGAAAGCCCACGCGTACGCGGC
CGCTCGAGCAGAAACTCATCTCAGAAGAGGATCTGGCAGCAAATGATATCCTGGATTACAAGGATGACGA
CGATAAGGTTTAAACCTAGGCGTAGCGGCCGCAAATTCCGCCCCTCTCCCTCCCCCCCCCCTAACGTTAC
TGGCCGAAGCCGCTTGGAATAAGGCCGGTGTGCGTTTGTCTATATGTTATTTTCCACCATATTGCCGTCT
TTTGGCAATGTGAGGGCCCGGAAACCTGGCCCTGTCTTCTTGACGAGCATTCCTAGGGGTCTTTCCCCTC
TCGCCAAAGGAATGCAAGGTCTGTTGAATGTCGTGAAGGAAGCAGTTCCTCTGGAAGCTTCTTGAAGACA
AACAACGTCTGTAGCGACCCTTTGCAGGCAGCGGAACCCCCCACCTGGCGACAGGTGCCTCTGCGGCCAA
AAGCCACGTGTATAAGATACACCTGCAAAGGCGGCACAACCCCAGTGCCACGTTGTGAGTTGGATAGTTG
TGGAAAGAGTCAAATGGCTCTCCTCAAGCGTATTCAACAAGGGGCTGAAGGATGCCCAGAAGGTACCCCA
TTGTATGGGATCTGATCTGGGGCCTCGGTGCACATGCTTTACATGTGTTTAGTCGAGGTTAAAAAAACGT
CTAGGCCCCCCGAACCACGGGGACGTGGTTTTCCTTTGAAAAACACGATGATAATATGACCGAGTACAAG
CCCACGGTGCGCCTCGCCACCCGCGACGACGTCCCCCGGGCAGTACGCACCCTCGCCGCCGCGTTCGCCG
ACTACCCCGCCACGCGCCACACCGTCGATCCAGACCGCCACATCGAGCGGGTCACCGAGCTGCAAGAACT
CTTCCTCACGCGCGTCGGGCTCGACATCGGCAAGGTGTGGGTCGCGGACGACGGCGCCGCGGTGGCGGTC
TGGACCACGCCGGAGAGCGTCGAAGCGGGGGCGGTGTTCGCCGAGATCGGCCCGCGCATGGCCGAGTTGA
GCGGTTCCCGGCTGGCCGCGCAGCAACAGATGGAAGGCCTCCTGGCGCCGCACCGGCCCAAGGAGCCCGC
GTGGTTCCTGGCCACCGTCGGCGTCTCGCCCGACCACCAGGGCAAGGGTCTGGGCAGCGCCGTCGTGCTC
CCCGGAGTGGAGGCGGCCGAGCGCGCCGGGGTGCCCGCCTTCCTGGAGACCTCCGCGCCCCGCAACCTCC
CCTTCTACGAGCGGCTCGGCTTCACCGTCACCGCCGACGTCGAGGTGCCCGAAGGACCGCGCACCTGGTG
CATGACCCGCAAGCCCGGTGCCTGATGTACAAGTAGGATTCGTCGAGGGACCTAATAACTTCGTATAGCA
TACATTATACGAAGTTATACATGTTTAAGGGTTCCGGTTCCACTAGGTACAATTCGATATCAAGCTTATC
GATAATCAACCTCTGGATTACAAAATTTGTGAAAGATTGACTGGTATTCTTAACTATGTTGCTCCTTTTA
CGCTATGTGGATACGCTGCTTTAATGCCTTTGTATCATGCTATTGCTTCCCGTATGGCTTTCATTTTCTC
CTCCTTGTATAAATCCTGGTTGCTGTCTCTTTATGAGGAGTTGTGGCCCGTTGTCAGGCAACGTGGCGTG
GTGTGCACTGTGTTTGCTGACGCAACCCCCACTGGTTGGGGCATTGCCACCACCTGTCAGCTCCTTTCCG
GGACTTTCGCTTTCCCCCTCCCTATTGCCACGGCGGAACTCATCGCCGCCTGCCTTGCCCGCTGCTGGAC
AGGGGCTCGGCTGTTGGGCACTGACAATTCCGTGGTGTTGTCGGGGAAATCATCGTCCTTTCCTTGGCTG
CTCGCCTGTGTTGCCACCTGGATTCTGCGCGGGACGTCCTTCTGCTACGTCCCTTCGGCCCTCAATCCAG
CGGACCTTCCTTCCCGCGGCCTGCTGCCGGCTCTGCGGCCTCTTCCGCGTCTTCGCCTTCGCCCTCAGAC
GAGTCGGATCTCCCTTTGGGCCGCCTCCCCGCATCGATACCGTCGACCTCGATCGAGACCTAGAAAAACA
TGGAGCAATCACAAGTAGCAATACAGCAGCTACCAATGCTGATTGTGCCTGGCTAGAAGCACAAGAGGAG
GAGGAGGTGGGTTTTCCAGTCACACCTCAGGTACCTTTAAGACCAATGACTTACAAGGCAGCTGTAGATC
TTAGCCACTTTTTAAAAGAAAAGGGGGGACTGGAAGGGCTAATTCACTCCCAACGAAGACAAGATATCCT
TGATCTGTGGATCTACCACACACAAGGCTACTTCCCTGATTGGCAGAACTACACACCAGGGCCAGGGATC
AGATATCCACTGACCTTTGGATGGTGCTACAAGCTAGTACCAGTTGAGCAAGAGAAGGTAGAAGAAGCCA
ATGAAGGAGAGAACACCCGCTTGTTACACCCTGTGAGCCTGCATGGGATGGATGACCCGGAGAGAGAAGT
ATTAGAGTGGAGGTTTGACAGCCGCCTAGCATTTCATCACATGGCCCGAGAGCTGCATCCGGACTGTACT
GGGTCTCTCTGGTTAGACCAGATCTGAGCCTGGGAGCTCTCTGGCTAACTAGGGAACCCACTGCTTAAGC
CTCAATAAAGCTTGCCTTGAGTGCTTCAAGTAGTGTGTGCCCGTCTGTTGTGTGACTCTGGTAACTAGAG
ATCCCTCAGACCCTTTTAGTCAGTGTGGAAAATCTCTAGCAGCATGTGAGCAAAAGGCCAGCAAAAGGCC
AGGAACCGTAAAAAGGCCGCGTTGCTGGCGTTTTTCCATAGGCTCCGCCCCCCTGACGAGCATCACAAAA
ATCGACGCTCAAGTCAGAGGTGGCGAAACCCGACAGGACTATAAAGATACCAGGCGTTTCCCCCTGGAAG
CTCCCTCGTGCGCTCTCCTGTTCCGACCCTGCCGCTTACCGGATACCTGTCCGCCTTTCTCCCTTCGGGA
AGCGTGGCGCTTTCTCATAGCTCACGCTGTAGGTATCTCAGTTCGGTGTAGGTCGTTCGCTCCAAGCTGG
GCTGTGTGCACGAACCCCCCGTTCAGCCCGACCGCTGCGCCTTATCCGGTAACTATCGTCTTGAGTCCAA
CCCGGTAAGACACGACTTATCGCCACTGGCAGCAGCCACTGGTAACAGGATTAGCAGAGCGAGGTATGTA
GGCGGTGCTACAGAGTTCTTGAAGTGGTGGCCTAACTACGGCTACACTAGAAGAACAGTATTTGGTATCT
GCGCTCTGCTGAAGCCAGTTACCTTCGGAAAAAGAGTTGGTAGCTCTTGATCCGGCAAACAAACCACCGC
TGGTAGCGGTGGTTTTTTTGTTTGCAAGCAGCAGATTACGCGCAGAAAAAAAGGATCTCAAGAAGATCCT
TTGATCTTTTCTACGGGGTCTGACGCTCAGTGGAACGAAAACTCACGTTAAGGGATTTTGGTCATGATTA
CGCCCCGCCCTGCCACTCATCGCAGTACTGTTGTAATTCATTAAGCATTCTGCCGACATGGAAGCCATCA
CAAACGGCATGATGAACCTGAATCGCCAGCGGCATCAGCACCTTGTCGCCTTGCGTATAATATTTGCCCA
TGGTGAAAACGGGGGCGAAGAAGTTGTCCATATTGGCCACGTTTAAATCAAAACTGGTGAAACTCACCCA
GGGATTGGCTGAGACGAAAAACATATTCTCAATAAACCCTTTAGGGAAATAGGCCAGGTTTTCACCGTAA
CACGCCACATCTTGCGAATATATGTGTAGAAACTGCCGGAAATCGTCGTGGTATTCACTCCAGAGCGATG
AAAACGTTTCAGTTTGCTCATGGAAAACGGTGTAACAAGGGTGAACACTATCCCATATCACCAGCTCACC
GTCTTTCATTGCCATACGGAACTCCGGATGAGCATTCATCAGGCGGGCAAGAATGTGAATAAAGGCCGGA
TAAAACTTGTGCTTATTTTTCTTTACGGTCTTTAAAAAGGCCGTAATATCCAGCTGAACGGTCTGGTTAT
AGGTACATTGAGCAACTGACTGAAATGCCTCAAAATGTTCTTTACGATGCCATTGGGATATATCAACGGT
GGTATATCCAGTGATTTTTTTCTCCATACTCTTCCTTTTTCAATATTATTGAAGCATTTATCAGGGTTAT
TGTCTCATGAGCGGATACATATTTGAATGTATTTAGAAAAATAAACAAATAGGGGTTCCGCGCACATTTC
CCCGAAAAGTGCCACCTGAC
